Addgene plasmid #47044: CS2-Myc-mASUN
Purpose: Expression of tagged-mouse ASUN
Depositing lab: Laura Lee. Depositing organization: Vanderbilt University. Publication: Human Asunder promotes dynein recruitment and centrosomal tethering to the nucleus at mitotic entry. Jodoin JN, Shboul M, Sitaram P, Zein-Sabatto H, Reversade B, Lee E, Lee LA. Mol Biol Cell. 2012 Dec;23(24):4713-24. doi: 10.1091/mbc.E12-07-0558. Epub 2012 Oct 24. PubMed 23097494.
Backbone
  Vector backbone: CS2
  Vector type: Mammalian Expression
Growth in bacteria
  Bacterial resistance: Ampicillin, 100 μg/mL
  Growth temperature: 37°C
  Growth strain: DH5alpha
  Copy number: Unknown
Gene/Insert
  Gene/Insert name: Asunder
  Species: M. musculus (mouse)
  Insert size (bp): 2100
  Entrez Gene: Asun (a.k.a. RP23-158O11.1, 4933424B01Rik, Spata30)
  Tag / fusion protein: Myc (N terminal on backbone)
  Cloning method: Restriction Enzyme; 5′ cloning site Fse1 (not destroyed); 3′ cloning site Asc1 (not destroyed)
  Sequencing primers: 5′ atgaagattttttctgaatct; 3′ gggaaagccagccgccagtga
Terms and licenses: Academic/Nonprofit Terms; Industry Terms: Not Available to Industry
How to cite: CS2-Myc-mASUN was a gift from Laura Lee (Addgene plasmid # 47044 ; http://n2t.net/addgene:47044 ; RRID:Addgene_47044)
