[The description below was written by a language model from this plasmid's Addgene catalogue record.]
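Description:
CS2-Myc-mASUN is a mammalian expression plasmid built on the CS2 backbone and designed to produce an epitope-tagged version of mouse Asunder (Asun, also known as Spata30 or 4933424B01Rik). It is propagated in E. coli under ampicillin selection; the record lists the copy number as unknown and does not describe the origin of replication. No feature table accompanies the entry, so the promoter, polyadenylation signal and other regulatory elements are not explicitly stated. CS2-family vectors generally drive expression from a CMV-derived promoter with an SV40 polyadenylation signal, but that arrangement is not confirmed here for this particular construct.

The insert is the mouse Asunder coding sequence, about 2.1 kb, cloned by restriction digestion between FseI (5′) and AscI (3′) sites, both of which remain intact and so allow the insert to be excised or exchanged. A Myc epitope tag supplied by the backbone is fused to the N terminus of the protein, allowing detection or pull-down with anti-Myc antibodies by approaches such as immunoblotting, immunofluorescence or immunoprecipitation. No mammalian selection marker or reporter is recorded, which is consistent with use in transient transfection.

The stated purpose is expression of tagged mouse ASUN. The associated study concerns the role of Asunder in recruiting dynein and tethering centrosomes to the nucleus at mitotic entry, so the plasmid is suited to localisation, overexpression or functional studies of the mouse protein in cultured cells.
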