>Addgene plasmid #47044 | CS2-Myc-mASUN | addgene partial sequence | sequence record 70586 | Sp6 5'-ATTTAGGTGACACTATAG-3'
TTCTTTTTGCAGGATCCCATCGATTTAAAGCTATGGAGCAAAAGCTCATTTCTGAAGAGGACTTGAATGA
AATGGAGCAAAAGCTCATTTCTGAAGAGGACTTGAATGAAATGGAGCAAAAGCTCATTTCTGAAGAGGAC
TTGAATGAAATGGAGCAAAAGCTCATTTCTGAAGAGGACTTGAATGAAATGGAGCAAAAGCTCATTTCTG
AAGAGGACTTGAATGAAATGGAGAGCTTGGGCGACCTCACCATGGAGCAAAAGCTCATTTCTGAAGAGGA
CTTGAATTCAGGCCGGCCAATGAAGATTTTTTCTGAATCTCATAAAACAGTGTTTGTTGTGGATCACTGC
CCATACATGGCAGAGTCCTGTAGGCAGCATGTGGAGTTTGATATGCTGGTGAAGAACAGGACCCAAGGCA
TCATCCCTTTGGCTCCCATCTCCAAATCCTTGTGGACTTGCTCAGTAGAATCTTCCATGGAATATTGTAG
AATAATGTATGACATATTTCCTTTCAAAAAGCTGGTGAATTTCATTGTTAGTGATTCGGGAGCACATGTT
TTAAATTCTTGGACTCAAGAAGACCAAAACTTACAGGAGCTAATGGCAGCACTAGCTACAGTGGGGCCTC
CTAACCCTCGGGCAGATCCAGAGTGCTGCAGCATCCTGCATGGTCTTGTTGCAGCAGTGGAAACCCTTTG
CAAGATTACCGAATACCAGCATGAGGCTCGCACTTTACTCATGGAGAATGCAGAACGAGTTGGGAATAGA
GGACGGATAATCTGCATCACAAATGCAAAAAGTGATAGTCATGTCCGAATGCTCGAAGATTGTGTCCAGG
AAACAATTCATGAGCATAACAAGCTTGCTGCAAATTCAGATCATCTCATGCAGATTCAAAAATGTGAGTT
GGTCTTGATTCACACCTACCCAGTTGGTGAAGATAGCCTTGTGTCTGACCGTCCTAAAAAAGAATTGTCC
CCAGTTTTGACCAGTGAAGTCCACAGTGTCCGAGCTGGGCGGCATCTTGCTACCAAGTTGAATGTTCTAG
TACAGCAACATTTTGACTTGGCTTCAACGACCATCACAAACATTCCTATGAAGGAAGAGCAGCATGCCAA
C
